>Addgene plasmid #124844 | pAAV-FLEX-SaCas9-U6-sgRNA | addgene full sequence | sequence record 243728 | Addgene NGS Result
GCGGCCTCTAGACTCGAGGCGTTGACATTGATTATTGACTAGTTATTAATAGTAATCAATTACGGGGTCA
TTAGTTCATAGCCCATATATGGAGTTCCGCGTTACATAACTTACGGTAAATGGCCCGCCTGGCTGACCGC
CCAACGACCCCCGCCCATTGACGTCAATAATGACGTATGTTCCCATAGTAACGCCAATAGGGACTTTCCA
TTGACGTCAATGGGTGGAGTATTTACGGTAAACTGCCCACTTGGCAGTACATCAAGTGTATCATATGCCA
AGTACGCCCCCTATTGACGTCAATGACGGTAAATGGCCCGCCTGGCATTATGCCCAGTACATGACCTTAT
GGGACTTTCCTACTTGGCAGTACATCTACGTATTAGTCATCGCTATTACCATGGTGATGCGGTTTTGGCA
GTACATCAATGGGCGTGGATAGCGGTTTGACTCACGGGGATTTCCAAGTCTCCACCCCATTGACGTCAAT
GGGAGTTTGTTTTGGCACCAAAATCAACGGGACTTTCCAAAATGTCGTAACAACTCCGCCCCATTGACGC
AAATGGGCGGTAGGCGTGTACGGTGGGAGGTCTATATAAGCAGAGCTCTCTGGCTAACTACCGGTGCTAG
CGTCGACTCCGGAATAACTTCGTATAGGATACTTTATACGAAGTTATGCAGAATGGTAGCTGGATTGTAG
CTGCTATTAGCAATATGAAACCTCTTAATAACTTCGTATAGCATACATTATACGAAGTTATGGCGCGCCT
TAAGCGTAATCTGGAACATCGTATGGGTAAGCGTAATCTGGAACATCGTATGGGTAAGCGTAATCTGGAA
CATCGTATGGGTAGGATCCCTTTTTCTTTTTTGCCTGGCCGGCCTTTTTCGTGGCCGCCGGCCTTTTGCC
CTTTTTGATGATCTGAGGGTGCTTCTTAGATTTCACTTCATACAGGTTGCCCAGAATGTCTGTGCTGTAC
TTCTTAATGCTCTGGGTCTTGGAGGCGATTGTCTTAATGATCCTGGGGGGCCTCTTGTCGTTCATGTTTT
CCAGGTACTCGCGGTAGGTGATGTCGATCATGTTCACTTCGATCCGGTTCAGCAGGTCGTTGTTCACGCC
GATCACTCTATACAGCTCGCCGTTGATCTTGATCAGATCGTTGTTGTAGAAGGAGGCGATAAACTCGGCC
TGGTTGCTGATCTTCTTCAGCTTCTTAGCTTCCTCATAGCACTTGCTATTCACTTCGTAGTAGTTTTCTT
TTTTGATCACATCCAGATTCTTCACGGTCACGAACTTGTACACGCCATTGTCCAGGTACACGTCGAATCT
GTAGGGCTTCAGGGACAGCTTCACGACCTTGTTTCTGCTGTTGGGGTAGTCGTCGGTGATGTCCAGATGG
GCGTTCAGTTTGTTGCCGTAATACTTAATCTTCTTGATCACGGGGCCGTTGTCCTTTTTGGAGTACTTGG
TCAGGTAGTTCCCGGTTTCCTCGTAGTACTTGTACAGGGGATTCTTCTCGTCGCCGTACTGTTCCATAAT
CAGCTTCAGTTTCTGGTAGGTCTGGGGGTCGTGGTGGTACATCAGCAGCTTTTCGGGGCTCTTGTTGATC
AGCTTTTTCAGCTTGTCATTGTCCTTGTCGTACAGGCCGTTCAGATTGTTCACGATCAGGGTGTTGCCCT
TGTCGTCCTTCCGGGTGGAGTACAGGGTGTCGTTAATCAGCTCTCTATTAGGCTTCTTGTCCACCCGGTG
GCTGTACTTGTAGTCCTTGAAGTCCTTAATGTGCTTGATCTGGTGGGGGGTGATGAAGATCTCTTTGTAC
TCCTGCTCGGTTTCGATCTCGGGCATGCTCTCGGCCTGCTTTTCCTCGAACATCTGGTTTTCCATCACTT
TTTTGGCCTTGTCCAGTTTCTTCCACTCTTTGAAGATGAAATCGGCGTTGGCAATGATCAGGGCGTCCTC
GGCGTGGTGCTTGTACCCCTTGTTCCGCTCTTTCTTAAACTTCCACTTCCGCCGCAGAAAGCTGGTGAAG
CCGCCATTGATGGACTTCACTTTCACGTCCAGGTTGTTCACTCTGAAGTAGCTCCGCAGCAGGTTCATCA
GGCCTCTGGTGGCGTATCTGGTATCCACCAGGTTCCGGTTGATGAAGTCTTTCTGCACGGAGAACCTGTT
GATGTCCCGTTCTTCCAGCAGATACTCTTTCTTGGTCTTGCTGATTCTGCCCTTGCCCTTGGCCAGATTC
AGGATGTGCTTCTTGAAGGTTTCGTAGCTGATCTTGCTGTCGCTGCTGCTCAGGTACTGGAATGGGGTCC
GGTTGCCCTTCTTGCTGTTTTCTTCCTGCTTCACGAGCACCTTGTTGTTGAAGCTGTTGTCGAAGGACAC
GCTTCTGGGGATGATGTGGTCCACCTCATAGTTGAAGGGGTTGTTCAGCAGATCTTCCAGAGGGATGGCT
TCCAGGCTGTACAGGCACTTGCCTTCCTGCATGTCGTGCAGCTTGATCTTCTCGATCAGGTACTTGGCGT
TCTCTTTGCCGGTGGTCCGGATGATTTCCTCGATCCGCTCGTTGGTCTGCCGGTTCCGCTTCTGCATCTC
GTTGATCATTTTCTGGGCGTCCTTGGAGTTCTTCTCGCGGGCCAGCTCGATAATGATGTCGTTGGGCAGG
CCGTACTTCTTGATGATGGCGTTGATCACTTTGATGCTCTGGATGAAGCTTCTCTTCACGACGGGGCTCA
GGATGAAGTCGTCCACCAGGGTGGTGGGGATCTCTTTCTGCTGGGACAGGTCCACCTTCTTGGGCACCAG
CTTCAGCCGGTTGAAGATAGCGATCTGGTTGTCGTTGGTGTGCCACAGCTCGTCCAGGATCAGGTTGATG
GCCTTCAGGCTCAGGTTGTGGGTGCCGGTATAGCCCTTCAGATTAGAGATCTGCTCGATCTCTTCCTGGG
TCAGCTCGGAGTTCAGATTGGTCAGTTCTTCCTGGATGTCCTCGCTGCTCTGGTAGATGGTCAGGATCTT
GGCAATCTGATCCAGCAGCTCGGCGTTCTCAATAATCTCTTTCCGGGCGGTAATGTCCTTGATGTCGTGG
TACACCTTCAGGTTGGTGAACTCGGGCTTGCCGGTGCTGGTCACTCTGTAGCCCTTAATATCCTCTTCGT
TCACGAGGATTTCTTTGGCGATCTGCTTCAGGGTGGGCTTCTTCTTCTGCTTGAACACGTTCTCGATGAT
CTGGAACTTCTCGTAATATTCCAGCTTCTCGTTCTCGTCCCTGGTGATCACGAGATTGTTCAGGTCGTTC
AGGGCGTTGTACAGGTCGGCGTTGTAGGCGTACTTCACGCTCCGCAGTTCCTCGGGGAAGTAGGTGCAGT
GGCCCATCAGCATCTCGTACCATTCTTTGATGTCCTTCCAGCCGAAGGGGCTGCCCTCGCCAGGTCCCTC
ATAGTAGGTCCGCCGGGTTTCCAGCAGGTCGATGTAGGTGTCGATGAAGCTCTGGTCCAGCTGGTGGTAG
GCCTTCTGCACCTTCAGCAGCTGTTTGGCTTCTTTCACGTAGTCGCTGGTCTTGAATCTGTTGATGCTGC
CCCGCACTTCGCCGTCTTTCTTCAGCCGTTCCAGCTGCAGTTCGGCCACGTATTTCTCTTCCAGGGCCTT
GCTGTTCCGGCTGATCTGCTCTTTGGTGGACAGCTCGTTGCCGGTGTCCTCTTCCACCTCGTTCACGTTG
TGCACGCCTCTTCTCTTGGCCAGGTGCAGCAGGGCGGCAGAGAACTCTTCCTCGCTCAGCTTCTGGCTCA
GGCCCTTCACTCTGGCCTCGTAGGGGTTGATGCCGCTCAGCTCGCTGTGGTCGGTCAGCAGGTTGTAGTC
GAACAGCAGCTTCTTCACTCTCTGGATTCTATGCCGCCTCCGCCGCTTCAGCCTTCTGGCGCCTCTCTTG
CTCCGCCTGCCCTCGTTGTTTTCCACGTTGGCCTCTTTGAACAGCCGCACGCCGGCATCGATCACGTCCC
GTGTCTCGTAGTCGATGATGCCGTAGCCCACGCTGGTGATGCCGATGTCCAGGCCCAGGATGTAGTTCCG
CTTGGCTGCTGGGACTCCGTGGATACCGACCTTCCGCTTCTTCTTTGGGGCCATGCGGCCGCTGCAGACC
GGTGCTAGCATAACTTCGTATAAAGTATCCTATACGAAGTTATTTGCCTTAACCCAGAAATTATCACTGT
TATTCTTTAGAATGGTGCAAAGAATAACTTCGTATAATGTATGCTATACGAAGTTATGAATTCCTAGAGC
TCGCTGATCAGCCTCGACTGTGCCTTCTAGTTGCCAGCCATCTGTTGTTTGCCCCTCCCCCGTGCCTTCC
TTGACCCTGGAAGGTGCCACTCCCACTGTCCTTTCCTAATAAAATGAGGAAATTGCATCGCATTGTCTGA
GTAGGTGTCATTCTATTCTGGGGGGTGGGGTGGGGCAGGACAGCAAGGGGGAGGATTGGGAAGAGAATAG
CAGGCATGCTGGGGAGGTACCGAGGGCCTATTTCCCATGATTCCTTCATATTTGCATATACGATACAAGG
CTGTTAGAGAGATAATTGGAATTAATTTGACTGTAAACACAAAGATATTAGTACAAAATACGTGACGTAG
AAAGTAATAATTTCTTGGGTAGTTTGCAGTTTTAAAATTATGTTTTAAAATGGACTATCATATGCTTACC
GTAACTTGAAAGTATTTCGATTTCTTGGCTTTATATATCTTGTGGAAAGGACGAAACACCGGAGACCACG
GCAGGTCTCAGTTTTAGTACTCTGGAAACAGAATCTACTAAAACAAGGCAAAATGCCGTGTTTATCTCGT
CAACTTGTTGGCGAGATTTTTGCGGCCGCAGGAACCCCTAGTGATGGAGTTGGCCACTCCCTCTCTGCGC
GCTCGCTCGCTCACTGAGGCCGGGCGACCAAAGGTCGCCCGACGCCCGGGCTTTGCCCGGGCGGCCTCAG
TGAGCGAGCGAGCGCGCAGCTGCCTGCAGGGGCGCCTGATGCGGTATTTTCTCCTTACGCATCTGTGCGG
TATTTCACACCGCATA
[95 nt withheld, positions 5057-5151]
T
[46 nt withheld, positions 5153-5198]
C
[141 nt withheld, positions 5200-5340]
CCTTTGACGTTGGAGTCCACGTTCTTT
[37 nt withheld, positions 5368-5404]
ACTCTATCTCGGGCTATTCTTTTGATTTATAAGGGATTTTGCCGATTTCGGTCTATTGGTTAAAAAATGA
GCTGATTTAACAAAAATTTAACGCGAATTTTAACAAAATATTAACGTTTACAATTTTATGGTGCACTCTC
AGTACAATCTGCTCTGATGCCGCATAGTTAAGCCAGCCCCGACACCCGCCAACACCCGCTGACGCGCCCT
GACGGGCTTGTCTGCTCCCGGCATCCGCTTACAGACAAGCTGTGACCGTCTCCGGGAGCTGCATGTGTCA
GAGGTTTTCACCGTCATCACCGAAACGCGCGAGACGAAAGGGCCTCGTGATACGCCTATTTTTATAGGTT
AATGTCATGATAATAATGGTTTCTTAGACGTCAGGTGGCACTTTTCGGGGAAATGTGCGCGGAACCCCTA
TTTGTTTATTTTTCTAAATACATTCAAATATGTATCCGCTCATGAGACAATAACCCTGATAAATGCTTCA
ATAATATTGAAAAAGGAAGAGTATGAGTATTCAACATTTCCGTGTCGCCCTTATTCCCTTTTTTGCGGCA
TTTTGCCTTCCTGTTTTTGCTCACCCAGAAACGCTGGTGAAAGTAAAAGATGCTGAAGATCAGTTGGGTG
CACGAGTGGGTTACATCGAACTGGATCTCAACAGCGGTAAGATCCTTGAGAGTTTTCGCCCCGAAGAACG
TTTTCCAATGATGAGCACTTTTAAAGTTCTGCTATGTGGCGCGGTATTATCCCGTATTGACGCCGGGCAA
GAGCAACTCGGTCGCCGCATACACTATTCTCAGAATGACTTGGTTGAGTACTCACCAGTCACAGAAAAGC
ATCTTACGGATGGCATGACAGTAAGAGAATTATGCAGTGCTGCCATAACCATGAGTGATAACACTGCGGC
CAACTTACTTCTGACAACGATCGGAGGACCGAAGGAGCTAACCGCTTTTTTGCACAACATGGGGGATCAT
GTAACTCGCCTTGATCGTTGGGAACCGGAGCTGAATGAAGCCATACCAAACGACGAGCGTGACACCACGA
TGCCTGTAGCAATGGCAACAACGTTGCGCAAACTATTAACTGGCGAACTACTTACTCTAGCTTCCCGGCA
ACAATTAATAGACTGGATGGAGGCGGATAAAGTTGCAGGACCACTTCTGCGCTCGGCCCTTCCGGCTGGC
TGGTTTATTGCTGATAAATCTGGAGCCGGTGAGCGTGGAAGCCGCGGTATCATTGCAGCACTGGGGCCAG
ATGGTAAGCCCTCCCGTATCGTAGTTATCTACACGACGGGGAGTCAGGCAACTATGGATGAACGAAATAG
ACAGATCGCTGAGATAGGTGCCTCACTGATTAAGCATTGGTAACTGTCAGACCAAGTTTACTCATATATA
CTTTAGATTGATTTAAAACTTCATTTTTAATTTAAAAGGATCTAGGTGAAGATCCTTTTTGATAATCTCA
TGACCAAAATCCCTTAACGTGAGTTTTCGTTCCACTGAGCGTCAGACCCCGTAGAAAAGATCAAAGGATC
TTCTTGAGATCCTTTTTTTCTGCGCGTAATCTGCTGCTTGCAAACAAAAAAACCACCGCTACCAGCGGTG
GTTTGTTTGCCGGATCAAGAGCTACCAACTCTTTTTCCGAAGGTAACTGGCTTCAGCAGAGCGCAGATAC
CAAATACTGTTCTTCTAGTGTAGCCGTAGTTAGGCCACCACTTCAAGAACTCTGTAGCACCGCCTACATA
CCTCGCTCTGCTAATCCTGTTACCAGTGGCTGCTGCCAGTGGCGATAAGTCGTGTCTTACCGGGTTGGAC
TCAAGACGATAGTTACCGGATAAGGCGCAGCGGTCGGGCTGAACGGGGGGTTCGTGCACACAGCCCAGCT
TGGAGCGAACGACCTACACCGAACTGAGATACCTACAGCGTGAGCTATGAGAAAGCGCCACGCTTCCCGA
AGGGAGAAAGGCGGACAGGTATCCGGTAAGCGGCAGGGTCGGAACAGGAGAGCGCACGAGGGAGCTTCCA
GGGGGAAACGCCTGGTATCTTTATAGTCCTGTCGGGTTTCGCCACCTCTGACTTGAGCGTCGATTTTTGT
GATGCTCGTCAGGGGGGCGGAGCCTATGGAAAAACGCCAGCAACGCGGCCTTTTTACGGTTCCTGGCCTT
TTGCTGGCCTTTTGCTCACATGTCCTGCAGGCAGCTGCGCGCTCGCTCGCTCACTGAGGCCGCCCGGGCG
TCGGGCGACCTTTGGTCGCCCGGCCTCAGTGAGCGAGCGAGCGCGCAGAGAGGGAGTGGCCAACTCCATC
ACTAGGGGTTCCT
Features (pLannotate 1.2.2; 26 found; start..end, strand, type, name):
     24..403     +  enhancer       CMV enhancer: human cytomegalovirus immediate early enhancer
    404..607     +  promoter       CMV promoter: human cytomegalovirus (CMV) immediate early promoter
    644..677     +  protein_bind   lox2272: Cre-mediated recombination occurs in the 8-bp core sequence (GGATACTT). lox2272 sites are compatible with each other, but incompatible with loxP or loxN sites (Lee and Saito, 1988). Cre recombinase
    678..727     -  intron         β-globin intron (fragment): internally truncated intron from human β-globin
    728..761     +  protein_bind   loxP: Cre-mediated recombination occurs in the 8-bp core sequence (GCATACAT). Cre recombinase
    771..799     -  CDS            3xHA (fragment): three tandem HA epitope tags
    810..826     -  CDS            3xHA (fragment): three tandem HA epitope tags
    837..853     -  CDS            3xHA (fragment): three tandem HA epitope tags
    860..907     -  CDS            nucleoplasmin NLS: bipartite nuclear localization signal from nucleoplasmin
    908..4063    -  CDS            cas9: CAS9_STAAU - Experimental evidence at protein level: Swiss-Prot protein existence level 1. CRISPR (clustered regularly interspaced short palindromic repeat) is an adaptive immune system that provides protection against mobile genetic elements (viruses, transposable elements and conjugative plasmids). CRISPR clusters contain spacers, sequences complementary to antecedent mobile elements, and target invading nucleic acids. CRISPR clusters are transcribed and processed into CRISPR RNA (crRNA). In type II CRISPR systems correct processing of pre-crRNA requires a trans- encoded small RNA (tracrRNA)
   4140..4173    -  protein_bind   lox2272: Cre-mediated recombination occurs in the 8-bp core sequence (GGATACTT). lox2272 sites are compatible with each other, but incompatible with loxP or loxN sites (Lee and Saito, 1988). Cre recombinase
   4174..4223    -  intron         β-globin intron (fragment): internally truncated intron from human β-globin
   4224..4257    -  protein_bind   loxP: Cre-mediated recombination occurs in the 8-bp core sequence (GCATACAT). Cre recombinase
   4288..4399    +  polyA_signal   bGH poly(A) signal: bovine growth hormone polyadenylation signal
   4502..4742    +  promoter       U6 promoter: RNA polymerase III promoter for human U6 snRNA
   4771..4846    +  misc_RNA       Sa gRNA scaffold: guide RNA scaffold for the Staphylococcus aureus CRISPR/Cas9 system
   4860..5000    +  repeat_region  AAV2 ITR: inverted terminal repeat of adeno-associated virus serotype 2 inverted
   5005..5056    -  misc_feature   bom (fragment): basis of mobility region from pBR322
   5075..5530    +  rep_origin     f1 ori (sequence partly withheld): f1 bacteriophage origin of replication; arrow indicates direction of (+) strand synthesis
   5531..5580    -  misc_feature   bom (fragment): basis of mobility region from pBR322
   5682..5717    -  CDS            rop (fragment): Rop protein, which maintains plasmids at low copy number; rop
   5812..5916    +  promoter       AmpR promoter: bla
   5917..6777    +  CDS            AmpR: β-lactamase; bla; confers resistance to ampicillin, carbenicillin, and related antibiotics
   6948..7536    +  rep_origin     ori: high-copy-number ColE1/pMB1/pBR322/pUC origin of replication
   7609..7636    +  repeat_region  AAV2 ITR (fragment): inverted terminal repeat of adeno-associated virus serotype 2 inverted
   7665..7692    +  repeat_region  AAV2 ITR (fragment): inverted terminal repeat of adeno-associated virus serotype 2 inverted
