[The description below was written by a language model from this plasmid's Addgene catalogue record and pLannotate feature annotations shown in this document.]
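Description:
pAAV-FLEX-SaCas9-U6-sgRNA is an AAV transfer plasmid built on the pX601 backbone that places Staphylococcus aureus Cas9 under Cre-dependent control and carries a guide RNA expression cassette on the same vector. It is propagated in E. coli through a high-copy ColE1/pUC-type origin with ampicillin selection (AmpR, β-lactamase), and the backbone also contains an f1 phage origin. AAV2 inverted terminal repeats flank the payload so that it can be packaged into recombinant AAV. One ITR is annotated intact, while the other appears only as short fragments in the feature table, which is common for these structured repeats in sequencing-derived annotation.

The payload begins with the CMV enhancer and promoter, followed by a FLEX (double-inverted) switch. Pairs of lox2272 and loxP sites in opposing orientations surround the SaCas9 coding sequence, which lies on the reverse strand relative to the promoter. The catalogue entry lists an N-terminal NLS and a C-terminal NLS-3xHA tag; the feature table annotates the C-terminal nucleoplasmin NLS and the HA epitopes, but not the N-terminal NLS. Without Cre, no sense transcript is produced. Cre recombination between the incompatible lox pairs inverts the cassette and then locks it in the sense orientation, allowing CMV-driven expression terminated by a bGH polyadenylation signal. Downstream, a human U6 RNA polymerase III promoter drives the Sa gRNA scaffold. The record lists only the scaffold, so this appears to be the empty parental vector into which a targeting spacer is cloned.

SaCas9 is small enough for nuclease and guide to fit in a single AAV. The construct is intended for cell-type-specific mutagenesis in Cre-expressing cells, specifically the adult mouse nervous system according to the associated publication.
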