Addgene plasmid #124844: pAAV-FLEX-SaCas9-U6-sgRNA
Purpose: Vector for Cre-dependent expression of SaCas9
Depositing lab: Larry Zweifel. Depositing organization: University of Washington. Publication: Conditional Single Vector CRISPR/SaCas9 Viruses for Efficient Mutagenesis in the Adult Mouse Nervous System. Hunker AC, Soden ME, Krayushkina D, Heymann G, Awatramani R, Zweifel LS. Cell Rep. 2020 Mar 24;30(12):4303-4316.e6. doi: 10.1016/j.celrep.2020.02.092. PubMed 32209486.
Backbone
  Vector backbone: pX601
  Vector type: Mouse Targeting, AAV, CRISPR
Growth in bacteria
  Bacterial resistance: Ampicillin, 100 μg/mL
  Growth temperature: 37°C
  Growth strain: NEB Stable
  Copy number: High Copy
Gene/Insert
  Gene/Insert name: SaCas9, gRNA scaffold (alt name: SauCas9)
  gRNA/shRNA sequence: gRNA scaffold
  Species: S aureus
  Tag / fusion protein: NLS (N terminal on insert); NLS-3xHA (C terminal on insert)
  Cloning method: Restriction Enzyme; 5′ cloning site Unknown (unknown if destroyed); 3′ cloning site Unknown (unknown if destroyed)
Terms and licenses: Academic/Nonprofit Terms; Industry Terms: Not Available to Industry
How to cite: pAAV-FLEX-SaCas9-U6-sgRNA was a gift from Larry Zweifel (Addgene plasmid # 124844 ; http://n2t.net/addgene:124844 ; RRID:Addgene_124844)
